>Addgene plasmid #127393 | pCAG-mCherry-CaM | addgene full sequence | sequence record 250801 | Addgene NGS Result
CTGCTTCACTCTCCCCATCTCCCCCCCCTCCCCACCCCCAATTTTGTATTTATTTATTTTTTAATTATTT
TGTGCAGCGATGGGGGCGGGGGGGGGGGGGGGGGCGCGCGCCGGGGGGGGCGGGGCGGGGCGAGGGGCGG
GGCGGGGCGAGGCGGAGAGGTGCGGCGGCAGCCAATCAGAGCGGCGCGCTCCGAAAGTTTCCTTTTATGG
CGAGGCGGCGGCGGCGGCGGCCCTATAAAAAGCGAAGCGCGCGGCGGGCGGGAGTCGCTGCGCGCTGCCT
TCGCCCCGTGCCCCGCTCCGCCGCCGCCTCGCGCCGCCCGCCCCGGCTCTGACTGACCGCGTTACTCCCA
CAGGTGAGCGGGCGGGACGGCCCTTCTCCTCCGGGCTGTAATTAGCGCTTGGTTTAATGACGGCTTGTTT
CTTTTCTGTGGCTGCGTGAAAGCCTTGAGGGGCTCCGGGAGGGCCCTTTGTGCGGGGGGAGCGGCTCGGG
GGGTGCGTGCGTGTGTGTGTGCGTGGGGAGCGCCGCGTGCGGCTCCGCGCTGCCCGGCGGCTGTGAGCGC
TGCGGGCGCGGCGCGGGGCTTTGTGCGCTCCGCAGTGTGCGCGAGGGGAGCGCGGCCGGGGGCGGTGCCC
CGCGGTGCGGGGGGGGCTGCGAGGGGAACAAAGGCTGCGTGCGGGGTGTGTGCGTGGGGGGGTGAGCAGG
GGGTGTGGGCGCGTCGGTCGGGCTGCAACCCCCCCTGCACCCCCCTCCCCGAGTTGCTGAGCACGGCCCG
GCTTCGGGTGCGGGGCTCCGTACGGGGCGTGGCGCGGGGCTCGCCGTGCCGGGCGGGGGGTGGCGGCAGG
TGGGGGTGCCGGGCGGGGCGGGGCCGCCTCGGGCCGGGGAGGGCTCGGGGGAGGGGCGCGGCGGCCCCCG
GAGCGCCGGCGGCTGTCGAGGCGCGGCGAGCCGCAGCCATTGCCTTTTATGGTAATCGTGCGAGAGGGCG
CAGGGACTTCCTTTGTCCCAAATCTGTGCGGAGCCGAAATCTGGGAGGCGCCGCCGCACCCCCTCTAGCG
GGCGCGGGGCGAAGCGGTGCGGCGCCGGCAGGAAGGAAATGGGCGGGGAGGGCCTTCGTGCGTCGCCGCG
CCGCCGTCCCCTTCTCCCTCTCCAGCCTCGGGGCTGTCCGCGGGGGGACGGCTGCCTTCGGGGGGGACGG
GGCAGGGCGGGGTTCGGCTTCTGGCGTGTGACCGGCGGCTCTAGCTAGAGCCTCTGCTAACCATGTTCAT
GCCTTCTTCTTTTTCCTACAGCTCCTGGGCAACGTGCTGGTTATTGTGCTGTCTCATCATTTTGGCAAAG
AATTCGCTAGCGCCACCATGGTGAGCAAGGGCGAGGAGGACAACATGGCCATCATCAAGGAGTTCATGCG
CTTCAAGGTGCACATGGAGGGCTCCGTGAACGGCCACGAGTTCGAGATCGAGGGCGAGGGCGAGGGCCGC
CCCTACGAGGGCACCCAGACCGCCAAGCTGAAGGTGACCAAGGGCGGCCCCCTGCCCTTCGCCTGGGACA
TCCTGTCCCCTCAGTTCATGTACGGCTCCAAGGCCTACGTGAAGCACCCCGCCGACATCCCCGACTACTT
GAAGCTGTCCTTCCCCGAGGGCTTCAAGTGGGAGCGCGTGATGAACTTCGAGGACGGCGGCGTGGTGACC
GTGACCCAGGACTCCTCCCTGCAGGACGGCGAGTTCATCTACAAGGTGAAGCTGCGCGGCACCAACTTCC
CCTCCGACGGCCCCGTAATGCAGAAGAAGACCATGGGCTGGGAGGCCTCCTCCGAGCGGATGTACCCCGA
GGACGGCGCCCTGAAGGGCGAGATCAAGCAGAGGCTGAAGCTGAAGGACGGCGGCCACTACGACGCCGAG
GTCAAGACCACCTACAAGGCCAAGAAGCCCGTGCAGCTGCCCGGCGCCTACAACGTCAACATCAAGCTGG
ACATCACCTCCCACAACGAGGACTACACCATCGTGGAACAGTACGAGCGCGCCGAGGGCCGCCACTCCAC
CGGCGGCATGGACGAGCTGTACAAGTCCGGACTCAGATCTCGAGCTCAA
[447 nt withheld, positions 2080-2526]
TGAGCGGCCGCGACTCTAGAGTCGACGGATCTTTTTCCCTCTGCCAAAAATTATGGGGACATCATGAAGC
CCCTTGAGCATCTGACTTCTGGCTAATAAAGGAAATTTATTTTCATTGCAATAGTGTGTTGGAATTTTTT
GTGTCTCTCACTCGGAAGGACATATGGGAGGGCAAATCATTTAAAACATCAGAATGAGTATTTGGTTTAG
AGTTTGGCAACATATGCCCATATGCTGGCTGCCATGAACAAAGGTTGGCTATAAAGAGGTCATCAGTATA
TGAAACAGCCCCCTGCTGTCCATTCCTTATTCCATAGAAAAGCCTTGACTTGAGGTTAGATTTTTTTTAT
ATTTTGTTTTGTGTTATTTTTTTCTTTAACATCCCTAAAATTTTCCTTACATGTTTTACTAGCCAGATTT
TTCCTCCTCTCCTGACTACTCCCAGTCATAGCTGTCCCTCTTCTCTTATGGAGATCCCTCGACCTGCAGC
CCAAGCTTGGCGTAATCATGGTCATAGCTGTTTCCTGTGTGAAATTGTTATCCGCTCACAATTCCACACA
ACATACGAGCCGGAAGCATAAAGTGTAAAGCCTGGGGTGCCTAATGAGTGAGCTAACTCACATTAATTGC
GTTGCGCTCACTGCCCGCTTTCCAGTCGGGAAACCTGTCGTGCCAGCGGATCCGCATCTCAATTAGTCAG
CAACCATAGTCCCGCCCCTAACTCCGCCCATCCCGCCCCTAACTCCGCCCAGTTCCGCCCATTCTCCGCC
CCATGGCTGACTAATTTTTTTTATTTATGCAGAGGCCGAGGCCGCCTCGGCCTCTGAGCTATTCCAGAAG
TAGTGAGGAGGCTTTTTTGGAGGCCTAGGCTTTTGCAAAAAGCTAACTTGTTTATTGCAGCTTATAATGG
TTACAAATAAAGCAATAGCATCACAAATTTCACAAATAAAGCATTTTTTTCACTGCATTCTAGTTGTGGT
TTGTCCAAACTCATCAATGTATCTTATCATGTCTGGATCCGCTGCATTAATGAATCGGCCAACGCGCGGG
GAGAGGCGGTTTGCGTATTGGGCGCTCTTCCGCTTCCTCGCTCACTGACTCGCTGCGCTCGGTCGTTCGG
CTGCGGCGAGCGGTATCAGCTCACTCAAAGGCGGTAATACGGTTATCCACAGAATCAGGGGATAACGCAG
GAAAGAACATGTGAGCAAAAGGCCAGCAAAAGGCCAGGAACCGTAAAAAGGCCGCGTTGCTGGCGTTTTT
CCATAGGCTCCGCCCCCCTGACGAGCATCACAAAAATCGACGCTCAAGTCAGAGGTGGCGAAACCCGACA
GGACTATAAAGATACCAGGCGTTTCCCCCTGGAAGCTCCCTCGTGCGCTCTCCTGTTCCGACCCTGCCGC
TTACCGGATACCTGTCCGCCTTTCTCCCTTCGGGAAGCGTGGCGCTTTCTCATAGCTCACGCTGTAGGTA
TCTCAGTTCGGTGTAGGTCGTTCGCTCCAAGCTGGGCTGTGTGCACGAACCCCCCGTTCAGCCCGACCGC
TGCGCCTTATCCGGTAACTATCGTCTTGAGTCCAACCCGGTAAGACACGACTTATCGCCACTGGCAGCAG
CCACTGGTAACAGGATTAGCAGAGCGAGGTATGTAGGCGGTGCTACAGAGTTCTTGAAGTGGTGGCCTAA
CTACGGCTACACTAGAAGAACAGTATTTGGTATCTGCGCTCTGCTGAAGCCAGTTACCTTCGGAAAAAGA
GTTGGTAGCTCTTGATCCGGCAAACAAACCACCGCTGGTAGCGGTGGTTTTTTTGTTTGCAAGCAGCAGA
TTACGCGCAGAAAAAAAGGATCTCAAGAAGATCCTTTGATCTTTTCTACGGGGTCTGACGCTCAGTGGAA
CGAAAACTCACGTTAAGGGATTTTGGTCATGAGATTATCAAAAAGGATCTTCACCTAGATCCTTTTAAAT
TAAAAATGAAGTTTTAAATCAATCTAAAGTATATATGAGTAAACTTGGTCTGACAGTTACCAATGCTTAA
TCAGTGAGGCACCTATCTCAGCGATCTGTCTATTTCGTTCATCCATAGTTGCCTGACTCCCCGTCGTGTA
GATAACTACGATACGGGAGGGCTTACCATCTGGCCCCAGTGCTGCAATGATACCGCGAGACCCACGCTCA
CCGGCTCCAGATTTATCAGCAATAAACCAGCCAGCCGGAAGGGCCGAGCGCAGAAGTGGTCCTGCAACTT
TATCCGCCTCCATCCAGTCTATTAATTGTTGCCGGGAAGCTAGAGTAAGTAGTTCGCCAGTTAATAGTTT
GCGCAACGTTGTTGCCATTGCTACAGGCATCGTGGTGTCACGCTCGTCGTTTGGTATGGCTTCATTCAGC
TCCGGTTCCCAACGATCAAGGCGAGTTACATGATCCCCCATGTTGTGCAAAAAAGCGGTTAGCTCCTTCG
GTCCTCCGATCGTTGTCAGAAGTAAGTTGGCCGCAGTGTTATCACTCATGGTTATGGCAGCACTGCATAA
TTCTCTTACTGTCATGCCATCCGTAAGATGCTTTTCTGTGACTGGTGAGTACTCAACCAAGTCATTCTGA
GAATAGTGTATGCGGCGACCGAGTTGCTCTTGCCCGGCGTCAATACGGGATAATACCGCGCCACATAGCA
GAACTTTAAAAGTGCTCATCATTGGAAAACGTTCTTCGGGGCGAAAACTCTCAAGGATCTTACCGCTGTT
GAGATCCAGTTCGATGTAACCCACTCGTGCACCCAACTGATCTTCAGCATCTTTTACTTTCACCAGCGTT
TCTGGGTGAGCAAAAACAGGAAGGCAAAATGCCGCAAAAAAGGGAATAAGGGCGACACGGAAATGTTGAA
TACTCATACTCTTCCTTTTTCAATATTATTGAAGCATTTATCAGGGTTATTGTCTCATGAGCGGATACAT
ATTTGAATGTATTTAGAAAAATAAACAAATAGGGGTTCCGCGCACATTTCCCCGAAAAGTGCCACCTGGG
TCGATCGACATTGATTATTGACTAGTTATTAATAGTAATCAATTACGGGGTCATTAGTTCATAGCCCATA
TATGGAGTTCCGCGTTACATAACTTACGGTAAATGGCCCGCCTGGCTGACCGCCCAACGACCCCCGCCCA
TTGACGTCAATAATGACGTATGTTCCCATAGTAACGCCAATAGGGACTTTCCATTGACGTCAATGGGTGG
AGTATTTACGGTAAACTGCCCACTTGGCAGTACATCAAGTGTATCATATGCCAAGTACGCCCCCTATTGA
CGTCAATGACGGTAAATGGCCCGCCTGGCATTATGCCCAGTACATGACCTTATGGGACTTTCCTACTTGG
CAGTACATCTACGTATTAGTCATCGCTATTACCATGGTCGAGGTGAGCCCCACGTT
Features (pLannotate 1.2.2; 19 found; start..end, strand, type, name):
    261..1281    +  intron         chimeric intron: chimera between introns from chicken β-actin and rabbit β-globin
   1279..1335    +  CDS            HBB (fragment): HBB_LEPEU - Experimental evidence at protein level: Swiss-Prot protein existence level 1. Involved in oxygen transport from the lung to the various peripheral tissues. From Lepus europaeus (European hare).
   1348..2055    +  CDS            mCherry: mCherry is a basic (constitutively fluorescent) red fluorescent protein published in 2004, derived from Discosoma sp.. It is reported to be a very rapidly-maturing monomer with low acid sensitivity.
   2056..2079    +  misc_feature   MCS (fragment): multiple cloning site
   2080..2436    +  CDS            CALMA_ARBPU (fragment) (sequence withheld): Experimental evidence at protein level: Swiss-Prot protein existence level 1. Calmodulin mediates the control of a large number of enzymes, ion channels and other proteins by Ca(2+). Among the enzymes to be stimulated by the calmodulin-Ca(2+) complex are a number of protein kinases and phosphatases. From Arbacia punctulata (Punctuate sea urchin).
   2621..2676    +  polyA_signal   β-globin poly(A) signal: rabbit β-globin polyadenylation signal (Gil and Proudfoot, 1987)
   3061..3077    -  protein_bind   lac operator: The lac repressor binds to the lac operator to inhibit transcription in E. coli. This inhibition can be relieved by adding lactose or isopropyl-β-D-thiogalactopyranoside (IPTG). lac repressor encoded by lacI
   3085..3115    -  promoter       lac promoter: promoter for the E. coli lac operon
   3130..3151    -  protein_bind   CAP binding site: CAP binding activates transcription in the presence of cAMP. E. coli catabolite activator protein
   3164..3203    -  CDS            lacI (fragment): lac repressor; lacI; The lac repressor binds to the lac operator to inhibit transcription in E. coli. This inhibition can be relieved by adding lactose or isopropyl-β-D-thiogalactopyranoside (IPTG).
   3210..3232    +  promoter       SV40 promoter (fragment): SV40 enhancer and early promoter
   3256..3391    +  rep_origin     SV40 ori: SV40 origin of replication
   3411..3545    +  polyA_signal   SV40 poly(A) signal: SV40 polyadenylation signal
   3547..3601    -  CDS            lacI (fragment): lac repressor; lacI; The lac repressor binds to the lac operator to inhibit transcription in E. coli. This inhibition can be relieved by adding lactose or isopropyl-β-D-thiogalactopyranoside (IPTG).
   3784..4372    -  rep_origin     ori: high-copy-number ColE1/pMB1/pBR322/pUC origin of replication
   4543..5403    -  CDS            AmpR: β-lactamase; bla; confers resistance to ampicillin, carbenicillin, and related antibiotics
   5404..5508    -  promoter       AmpR promoter: bla
   5543..5922    +  enhancer       CMV enhancer: human cytomegalovirus immediate early enhancer
   5924..260     +  promoter       chicken β-actin promoter (across the origin): No description available
