[The description below was written by a language model from this plasmid's Addgene catalogue record and pLannotate feature annotations shown in this document.]
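Description:
pCAG-mCherry-CaM is a mammalian expression plasmid of about 5.9 kb, built on a customized backbone, that produces mouse calmodulin 1 (Calm1) fused at its N terminus to the red fluorescent protein mCherry. It is propagated in E. coli using a high-copy ColE1/pUC-type origin and selected with ampicillin through the β-lactamase (AmpR) gene and its native promoter. Remnants of the lac promoter/operator region and short lacI fragments are also annotated, but these appear to be backbone carry-over rather than functional parts of the design.

Expression is driven by the composite CAG promoter, which the feature table resolves into its standard components: the human CMV immediate-early enhancer, the chicken β-actin promoter (spanning the sequence origin) and a chimeric chicken β-actin/rabbit β-globin intron, giving strong constitutive transcription in many mammalian cell types, including neurons. The mCherry coding sequence follows, joined through a short linker derived from a multiple cloning site to the calmodulin open reading frame, and the transcript is terminated by the rabbit β-globin polyadenylation signal. The automated annotation labels the calmodulin segment by its match to a sea urchin homologue, reflecting the protein's extreme conservation; the catalogue entry specifies the mouse gene. A small SV40 origin and SV40 poly(A) signal are also present; the origin can support episomal replication in cells expressing large T antigen. No mammalian selection marker is annotated.

The record describes the plasmid as a fluorescent reporter for calmodulin 1, and it was deposited with a study of Ca2+/calmodulin-dependent kinase II activation in single dendritic spines, so it serves to visualise tagged calmodulin in transfected cells.
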