Addgene plasmid #127393: pCAG-mCherry-CaM
Purpose: Fluorescent reporter for calmodulin 1
Depositing lab: Ryohei Yasuda. Depositing organization: Max Planck Florida Institute. Publication: Mechanisms of Ca(2+)/calmodulin-dependent kinase II activation in single dendritic spines. Chang JY, Nakahata Y, Hayano Y, Yasuda R. Nat Commun. 2019 Jun 25;10(1):2784. doi: 10.1038/s41467-019-10694-z. PubMed 31239443.
Backbone
  Vector backbone: Customized Vector
  Total vector size (bp): 5930
  Vector type: Mammalian Expression
Growth in bacteria
  Bacterial resistance: Ampicillin, 100 μg/mL
  Growth temperature: 37°C
  Growth strain: DH5alpha
  Copy number: Unknown
Gene/Insert
  Gene/Insert name: Calmodulin 1 (alt names: Calm1; CaM)
  Species: M. musculus (mouse)
  GenBank ID: NM_009790.5
  Entrez Gene: Calm1 (a.k.a. CaM, Calm, Cam1)
  Promoter: pCAG
  Tag / fusion protein: mCherry (N terminal on insert)
  Cloning method: Gibson Cloning
  Sequencing primers: 5′ CCTCCCACAACGAGGACTAC
Terms and licenses: Academic/Nonprofit Terms; Industry Terms: Not Available to Industry
How to cite: pCAG-mCherry-CaM was a gift from Ryohei Yasuda (Addgene plasmid # 127393 ; http://n2t.net/addgene:127393 ; RRID:Addgene_127393)
