>Addgene plasmid #127393 | pCAG-mCherry-CaM | depositor partial sequence | sequence record 244302 | pCAG-mCherry-CaM sequence 1574 bps
CTGGGCACGTGCTGGTTATTGTGCTGTCTCATCATTTTGGCAAAGAATTCGCTAGCGCCACCATGGTGAG
CAAGGGCGAGGAGGACAACATGGCCATCATCAAGGAGTTCATGCGCTTCAAGGTGCACATGGAGGGCTCC
GTGAACGGCCACGAGTTCGAGATCGAGGGCGAGGGCGAGGGCCGCCCCTACGAGGGCACCCAGACCGCCA
AGCTGAAGGTGACCAAGGGCGGCCCCCTGCCCTTCGCCTGGGACATCCTGTCCCCTCAGTTCATGTACGG
CTCCAAGGCCTACGTGAAGCACCCCGCCGACATCCCCGACTACTTGAAGCTGTCCTTCCCCGAGGGCTTC
AAGTGGGAGCGCGTGATGAACTTCGAGGACGGCGGCGTGGTGACCGTGACCCAGGACTCCTCCCTGCAGG
ACGGCGAGTTCATCTACAAGGTGAAGCTGCGCGGCACCAACTTCCCCTCCGACGGCCCCGTAATGCAGAA
GAAGACCATGGGCTGGGAGGCCTCCTCCGAGCGGATGTACCCCGAGGACGGCGCCCTGAAGGGCGAGATC
AAGCAGAGGCTGAAGCTGAAGGACGGCGGCCACTACGACGCCGAGGTCAAGACCACCTACAAGGCCAAGA
AGCCCGTGCAGCTGCCCGGCGCCTACAACGTCAACATCAAGCTGGACATCACCTCCCACAACGAGGACTA
CACCATCGTGGAACAGTACGAGCGCGCCGAGGGCCGCCACTCCACCGGCGGCATGGACGAGCTGTACAAG
TCCGGACTCAGATCTCGAGCTCAA
[447 nt withheld, positions 795-1241]
TGAGCGGCCGCGACTCTAGAGTCGACGGATCTTTTTCCCTCTGCCAAAAATTATGGGGACATCATGAAGC
CCCTTGAGCATCTGACTTCTGGCTAATAAAGGAAATTTATTTTCATTGCAATAGTGTGTTGGAATTTTTT
GTGTCTCTCACTCGGAAGGACATATGGGAGGGCAAATCATTTAAAACATCAGAATGAGTATTTGGTTTAG
AGTTTGGCAACATATGCCCATATGCTGGCTGCCATGAACAAAGGTTGGCTATAAAGAGGTCATCAGTATA
TGAAACAGCCCCCTGCTGTCCATTCCTTATTCCATAGAAAAGCCTTGACTTGA
